>Addgene plasmid #206348 | AAV-Best1-N.Txnip | addgene full sequence | sequence record 405799 | Addgene NGS Result
AGCGCCCAATACGCAAACCGCCTCTCCCCGCGCGTTGGCCGATTCATTAATGCAGCTGGCACGACAGGTT
TCCCGACTGGAAAGCGGGCAGTGAGCGCAACGCAATTAATGTGAGTTAGCTCACTCATTAGGCACCCCAG
GCTTTACACTTTATGCTTCCGGCTCGTATGTTGTGTGGAATTGTGAGCGGATAACAATTTCACACAGGAA
ACAGCTATGACCATGATTACGCCAGATTTAATTAAGGCCTTAATTAGGCTGCGCGCTCGCTCGCTCACTG
AGGCCGCCCGGGCAAAGCCCGGGCGTCGGGCGACCTTTGGTCGCCCGGCCTCAGTGAGCGAGCGAGCGCG
CAGAGAGGGAGTGGCCAACTCCATCACTAGGGGTTCCTTGTAGTTAATGATTAACCCGCCATGCTACTTA
TCTACGTAGCCATGCTCTAGGAAGATCGGAATTCGCCCTTAAGCTAGCTCCTTTTCAGATAAGGGCACTG
AGGCTGAGAGAGGAGCTGAAACCTACCCGGGGTCACCACACACAGGTGGCAAGGCTGGGACCAGAAACCA
GGACTGTTGACTGCAGCCCGGTATTCATTCTTTCCATAGCCCACAGGGCTGTCAAAGACCCCAGGGCCTA
GTCAGAGGCTCCTCCTTCCTGGAGAGTTCCTGGCACAGAAGTTGAAGCTCAGCACAGCCCCCTAACCCCC
AACTCTCTCTGCAAGGCCTCAGGGGTCAGAACACTGGTGGAGCAGATCCTTTAGCCTCTGGATTTTAGGG
CCATGGTAGAGGGGGTGTTGCCCTAAATTCCAGCCCTGGTCTCAGCCCAACACCCTCCAAGAAGAAATTA
GAGGGGCCATGGCCAGGCTGTGCTAGCCGTTGCTTCTGAGCAGATTACAAGAAGGGACTAAGACAAGGAC
TCCTTTGTGGAGGTCCTGGCTTAGGGAGTCAAGTGACGGCGGCTCAGCACTCACGTGGGCAGTGCCAGCC
TCTAAGAGTGGGCAGGGGCACTGGCCACAGAGTCCCAGGGAGTCCCACCAGCCTAGTCGCCAGACCCAGA
TCCTGCAGAAGTTGGTCGTGAGGCACTGGGCAGGTAAGTATCAAGGTTACAAGACAGGTTTAAGGAGACC
AATAGAAACTGGGCTTGTCGAGACAGAGAAGACTCTTGCGTTTCTGATAGGCACCTATTGGTCTTACTGA
CATCCACTTTGCCTTTCTCTCCACAGGTGTCCAGGCATGGTGATGTTCAAGAAGATCAAGTCTTTTGAGG
TGGTCTTCAACGACCCCGAGAAAGTGTACGGCAGCGGGGAGAAGGTGGCCGGACGGGTAATTGTGGAAGT
GTGTGAAGTTACCCGAGTCAAAGCTGTCAGGATCCTGGCTTGCGGCGTGGCCAAGGTCCTGTGGATGCAA
GGGTCTCAGCAGTGCAAACAGACTTTGGACTACTTGCGCTATGAAGACACACTTCTCCTAGAAGAGCAGC
CTACAGCAGGTGAGAACGAGATGGTGATCATGAGGCCTGGAAACAAATATGAGTACAAGTTCGGCTTCGA
GCTTCCTCAAGGGCCCCTGGGAACATCCTTTAAAGGAAAATATGGTTGCGTAGACTACTGGGTGAAGGCT
TTTCTCGATCGCCCCAGCCAGCCAACTCAAGAGGCAAAGAAAAACTTCGAAGTGATGGATCTAGTGGATG
TCAATACCCCTGACTTAATGGCACCAGTGTCTGCCAAAAAGGAGAAGAAAGTTTCCTGCATGTTCATTCC
TGATGGACGTGTGTCAGTCTCTGCTCGAATTGACCGAAAAGGATTCTGTGAAGGTGATGACATCTCCATC
CATGCTGACTTTGAGAACACGTGTTCCCGAATCGTGGTCCCCAAAGCGGCTATTGTGGCCCGACACACTT
ACCTTGCCAATGGCCAGACCTAATGGATCCAATCAACCTCTGGATTACAAAATTTGTGAAAGATTGACTG
GTATTCTTAACTATGTTGCTCCTTTTACGCTATGTGGATACGCTGCTTTAATGCCTTTGTATCATGCTAT
TGCTTCCCGTATGGCTTTCATTTTCTCCTCCTTGTATAAATCCTGGTTGCTGTCTCTTTATGAGGAGTTG
TGGCCCGTTGTCAGGCAACGTGGCGTGGTGTGCACTGTGTTTGCTGACGCAACCCCCACTGGTTGGGGCA
TTGCCACCACCTGTCAGCTCCTTTCCGGGACTTTCGCTTTCCCCCTCCCTATTGCCACGGCGGAACTCAT
CGCCGCCTGCCTTGCCCGCTGCTGGACAGGGGCTCGGCTGTTGGGCACTGACAATTCCGTGGTGTTGTCG
GGGAAATCATCGTCCTTTCCTTGGCTGCTCGCCTGTGTTGCCACCTGGATTCTGCGCGGGACGTCCTTCT
GCTACGTCCCTTCGGCCCTCAATCCAGCGGACCTTCCTTCCCGCGGCCTGCTGCCGGCTCTGCGGCCTCT
TCCGCGTCTTCGAGATCTGCCTCGACTGTGCCTTCTAGTTGCCAGCCATCTGTTGTTTGCCCCTCCCCCG
TGCCTTCCTTGACCCTGGAAGGTGCCACTCCCACTGTCCTTTCCTAATAAAATGAGGAAATTGCATCGCA
TTGTCTGAGTAGGTGTCATTCTATTCTGGGGGGTGGGGTGGGGCAGGACAGCAAGGGGGAGGATTGGGAA
GACAATAGCAGGCATGCTGGGGACTCGAGTTAAGGGCGAATTCCCGATAAGGATCTTCCTAGAGCATGGC
TACGTAGATAAGTAGCATGGCGGGTTAATCATTAACTACAAGGAACCCCTAGTGATGGAGTTGGCCACTC
CCTCTCTGCGCGCTCGCTCGCTCACTGAGGCCGGGCGACCAAAGGTCGCCCGACGCCCGGGCTTTGCCCG
GGCGGCCTCAGTGAGCGAGCGAGCGCGCAGCCTTAATTAACCTAATTCACTGGCCGTCGTTTTACAACGT
CGTGACTGGGAAAACCCTGGCGTTACCCAACTTAATCGCCTTGCAGCACATCCCCCTTTCGCCAGCTGGC
GTAATAGCGAAGAGGCCCGCACCGATCGCCCTTCCCAACAGTTGCGCAGCCTGAATGGCGAATGGG
[124 nt withheld, positions 3077-3200]
C
[91 nt withheld, positions 3202-3292]
A
[49 nt withheld, positions 3294-3342]
CCTTTGACGTTGGAGTCCACGTTCTTT
[37 nt withheld, positions 3370-3406]
ACCCTATCTCGGTCTATTCTTTTGATTTATAAGGGATTTTGCCGATTTCGGCCTATTGGTTAAAAAATGA
GCTGATTTAACAAAAATTTAACGCGAATTTTAACAAAATATTAACGCTTACAATTTAGGTGGCACTTTTC
GGGGAAATGTGCGCGGAACCCCTATTTGTTTATTTTTCTAAATACATTCAAATATGTATCCGCTCATGAG
ACAATAACCCTGATAAATGCTTCAATAATATTGAAAAAGGAAGAGTATGAGTATTCAACATTTCCGTGTC
GCCCTTATTCCCTTTTTTGCGGCATTTTGCCTTCCTGTTTTTGCTCACCCAGAAACGCTGGTGAAAGTAA
AAGATGCTGAAGATCAGTTGGGTGCACGAGTGGGTTACATCGAACTGGATCTCAACAGCGGTAAGATCCT
TGAGAGTTTTCGCCCCGAAGAACGTTTTCCAATGATGAGCACTTTTAAAGTTCTGCTATGTGGCGCGGTA
TTATCCCGTATTGACGCCGGGCAAGAGCAACTCGGTCGCCGCATACACTATTCTCAGAATGACTTGGTTG
AGTACTCACCAGTCACAGAAAAGCATCTTACGGATGGCATGACAGTAAGAGAATTATGCAGTGCTGCCAT
AACCATGAGTGATAACACTGCGGCCAACTTACTTCTGACAACGATCGGAGGACCGAAGGAGCTAACCGCT
TTTTTGCACAACATGGGGGATCATGTAACTCGCCTTGATCGTTGGGAACCGGAGCTGAATGAAGCCATAC
CAAACGACGAGCGTGACACCACGATGCCTGTAGCAATGGCAACAACGTTGCGCAAACTATTAACTGGCGA
ACTACTTACTCTAGCTTCCCGGCAACAATTAATAGACTGGATGGAGGCGGATAAAGTTGCAGGACCACTT
CTGCGCTCGGCCCTTCCGGCTGGCTGGTTTATTGCTGATAAATCTGGAGCCGGTGAGCGTGGGTCTCGCG
GTATCATTGCAGCACTGGGGCCAGATGGTAAGCCCTCCCGTATCGTAGTTATCTACACGACGGGGAGTCA
GGCAACTATGGATGAACGAAATAGACAGATCGCTGAGATAGGTGCCTCACTGATTAAGCATTGGTAACTG
TCAGACCAAGTTTACTCATATATACTTTAGATTGATTTAAAACTTCATTTTTAATTTAAAAGGATCTAGG
TGAAGATCCTTTTTGATAATCTCATGACCAAAATCCCTTAACGTGAGTTTTCGTTCCACTGAGCGTCAGA
CCCCGTAGAAAAGATCAAAGGATCTTCTTGAGATCCTTTTTTTCTGCGCGTAATCTGCTGCTTGCAAACA
AAAAAACCACCGCTACCAGCGGTGGTTTGTTTGCCGGATCAAGAGCTACCAACTCTTTTTCCGAAGGTAA
CTGGCTTCAGCAGAGCGCAGATACCAAATACTGTTCTTCTAGTGTAGCCGTAGTTAGGCCACCACTTCAA
GAACTCTGTAGCACCGCCTACATACCTCGCTCTGCTAATCCTGTTACCAGTGGCTGCTGCCAGTGGCGAT
AAGTCGTGTCTTACCGGGTTGGACTCAAGACGATAGTTACCGGATAAGGCGCAGCGGTCGGGCTGAACGG
GGGGTTCGTGCACACAGCCCAGCTTGGAGCGAACGACCTACACCGAACTGAGATACCTACAGCGTGAGCT
ATGAGAAAGCGCCACGCTTCCCGAAGGGAGAAAGGCGGACAGGTATCCGGTAAGCGGCAGGGTCGGAACA
GGAGAGCGCACGAGGGAGCTTCCAGGGGGAAACGCCTGGTATCTTTATAGTCCTGTCGGGTTTCGCCACC
TCTGACTTGAGCGTCGATTTTTGTGATGCTCGTCAGGGGGGCGGAGCCTATGGAAAAACGCCAGCAACGC
GGCCTTTTTACGGTTCCTGGCCTTTTGCTGGCCTTTTGCTCACATGTTCTTTCCTGCGTTATCCCCTGAT
TCTGTGGATAACCGTATTACCGCCTTTGAGTGAGCTGATACCGCTCGCCGCAGCCGAACGACCGAGCGCA
GCGAGTCAGTGAGCGAGGAAGCGGAAG
Features (pLannotate 1.2.2; 15 found; start..end, strand, type, name):
      2..94      +  CDS            lacI (fragment): lac repressor; lacI; The lac repressor binds to the lac operator to inhibit transcription in E. coli. This inhibition can be relieved by adding lactose or isopropyl-β-D-thiogalactopyranoside (IPTG).
    107..128     +  protein_bind   CAP binding site: CAP binding activates transcription in the presence of cAMP. E. coli catabolite activator protein
    143..173     +  promoter       lac promoter: promoter for the E. coli lac operon
    181..197     +  protein_bind   lac operator: The lac repressor binds to the lac operator to inhibit transcription in E. coli. This inhibition can be relieved by adding lactose or isopropyl-β-D-thiogalactopyranoside (IPTG). lac repressor encoded by lacI
    258..388     -  repeat_region  AAV2 ITR (fragment): inverted terminal repeat of adeno-associated virus serotype 2 inverted
   1084..1216    +  intron         chimeric intron: chimera between introns from human β-globin and immunoglobulin heavy chain genes
   1227..1910    +  CDS            Txnip (fragment): TXNIP_MOUSE - Also known as Vdup1. Experimental evidence at protein level: Swiss-Prot protein existence level 1. May act as an oxidative stress mediator by inhibiting thioredoxin activity or by limiting its bioavailability. Interacts with COPS5 and restores COPS5-induced suppression of CDKN1B stability, blocking the COPS5-mediated translocation of CDKN1B from the nucleus to the cytoplasm. Inhibits the proteasomal degradation of DDIT4, and thereby contributes to the inhibition of the mammalian target of rapamycin complex 1 (mTORC1) (By similarity). Functions as a transcriptional repressor, poss
   1921..2462    +  misc_feature   WPRE (fragment): woodchuck hepatitis virus posttranscriptional regulatory element
   2476..2683    +  polyA_signal   bGH poly(A) signal: bovine growth hormone polyadenylation signal
   2771..2901    +  repeat_region  AAV2 ITR (fragment): inverted terminal repeat of adeno-associated virus serotype 2 inverted
   2915..3072    +  CDS            lacZα (fragment): LacZα fragment of β-galactosidase; lacZ fragment
   3077..3505    +  rep_origin     f1 ori (sequence partly withheld): f1 bacteriophage origin of replication; arrow indicates direction of (+) strand synthesis
   3558..3662    +  promoter       AmpR promoter: bla
   3663..4523    +  CDS            AmpR: β-lactamase; bla; confers resistance to ampicillin, carbenicillin, and related antibiotics
   4694..5282    +  rep_origin     ori: high-copy-number ColE1/pMB1/pBR322/pUC origin of replication
