[The description below was written by a language model from this plasmid's Addgene catalogue record and pLannotate feature annotations shown in this document.]
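Description:
AAV-Best1-N.Txnip is an adeno-associated virus transfer plasmid built on the pAAV-Best1-WPRE-bGH backbone and designed to express a truncated form of mouse thioredoxin-interacting protein (Txnip, also called VDUP1 or ARRDC6) in the retinal pigment epithelium. The roughly 5.5 kb plasmid is maintained in E. coli through a high-copy ColE1/pUC-type origin and selected with ampicillin via the β-lactamase gene. It also carries an f1 phage origin and remnants of the lac region (lacI and lacZα fragments, CAP site, lac promoter and operator) inherited from the cloning vector. These remnants lie outside the viral cassette and have no role in expression in mammalian cells.

The payload sits between two AAV2 inverted terminal repeats, which are the only cis elements needed for replication and packaging of the intervening DNA into AAV particles when rep, cap and helper functions are supplied in trans. According to the catalogue entry, transcription is driven by the human Best1 promoter, which restricts expression to retinal pigment epithelial cells. The feature table does not annotate this promoter, but the unannotated stretch between the left ITR and the intron is where it would be expected to lie. A chimeric β-globin/immunoglobulin intron precedes the coding sequence to improve transcript processing. The insert, introduced by Gibson assembly, encodes only the N-terminal half of Txnip (residues 1–228, about 687 bp). It is followed by a WPRE to enhance mRNA stability and expression, and by the bovine growth hormone polyadenylation signal. No tag or reporter is annotated. The construct belongs to a set of Txnip deletion and missense alleles tested for their ability to prolong cone photoreceptor survival in a mouse model of retinitis pigmentosa.
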