Addgene plasmid #206348: AAV-Best1-N.Txnip
Purpose: AAV plasmid expressing deltion TXNIP in retinal pigment epithelium
Depositing lab: Connie Cepko. Depositing organization: Harvard Medical School. Publication: Txnip deletions and missense alleles prolong the survival of cones in a retinitis pigmentosa mouse model. Xue Y, Zhou Y, Cepko CL. Elife. 2024 May 10;12:RP90749. doi: 10.7554/eLife.90749. PubMed 38727583.
Backbone
  Vector backbone: pAAV-Best1-WPRE-bGH
  Vector type: AAV
Growth in bacteria
  Bacterial resistance: Ampicillin, 100 μg/mL
  Growth temperature: 37°C
  Growth strain: NEB Stable
  Copy number: Unknown
Gene/Insert
  Gene/Insert name: Txnip (alt names: VDUP1; ARRDC6)
  Species: M. musculus (mouse)
  Insert size (bp): 687
  Mutation: N terminal half (1-228aa)
  GenBank ID: NM_001009935.2
  Entrez Gene: Txnip (a.k.a. 1200008J08Rik, Hyplip1, THIF, Tbp-2, VDUP1)
  Promoter: human Best1
  Cloning method: Gibson Cloning
  Sequencing primers: 5′ CTCTCCACAGGTGTCCAGGCATGGTGATGTTCAAGAAGAT; 3′ ccagaggttgattGGATCCAttaGGTCTGGCCATTGGCAAGGT
Terms and licenses: Academic/Nonprofit Terms; Industry Terms: Not Available to Industry
How to cite: AAV-Best1-N.Txnip was a gift from Connie Cepko (Addgene plasmid # 206348 ; http://n2t.net/addgene:206348 ; RRID:Addgene_206348)
